>Addgene plasmid #135827 | D11_Ld_211610 | addgene full sequence | sequence record 274526 | Addgene NGS Result
GTGATGCGGTTTTGGCAGTACACCAATGGGCGTGGATAGCGGTTTGACTCACGGGGATTTCCAAGTCTCC
ACCCCATTGACGTCAATGGGAGTTTGTTTTGGCACCAAAATCAACGGGACTTTCCAAAATGTCGTAATAA
CCCCGCCCCGTTGACGCAAATGGGCGGTAGGCGTGTACGGTGGGAGGTCTATATAAGCAGAGCTCGTTTA
GTGAACCGTCAGATCCTCACTCTCTTCCGCATCGCTGTCTGCGAGGGCCAGCTGTTGGGCTCGCGGTTGA
GGACAAACTCTTCGCGGTCTTTCCAGTACTCTTGGATCGGAAACCCGTCGGCCTCCGAACGGTACTCCGC
CACCGAGGGACCTGAGCGAGTCCGCATCGACCGGATCGGAAAACCTCTCGAGAAAGGCGTCTAACCAGTC
ACAGTCGCAAGGTAGGCTGAGCACCGTGGCGGGCGGCAGCGGGTGGCGGTCGGGGTTGTTTCTGGCGGAG
GTGCTGCTGATGATGTAATTAAAGTAGGCGGTCTTGAGACGGCGGATGGTCGAGGTGAGGTGTGGCAGGC
TTGAGATCCAGCTGTTGGGGTGAGTACTCCCTCTCAAAAGCGGGCATTACTTCTGCGCTAAGATTGTCAG
TTTCCAAAAACGAGGAGGATTTGATATTCACCTGGCCCGATCTGGCCATACACTTGAGTGACAATGACAT
CCACTTTGCCTTTCTCTCCACAGGTGTCCACTCCCAGGTCCAAGTTTGCCACCATGGAGTTTCAGACCCA
GGTACTCATGTCCCTGCTGCTCTGCATGTCTGGTGCGGCCGCCACCGCTCCTGGCCCTAGCAGCTTCAGA
TGCCTGCGGCCTTTCAGCGCCACCGGCACCTTCACCAACGTGGCCAAGGCCCACCCCACCCAGAACTGCG
ACTACTTCTACTTCAGCGTGGAAGATGCCAAGGCCGAGCTGAAGTGCGCCAGCCCTTCTGCCGCCACCAC
CGCCGTGTCCGACGAGATGAGCTGCAACGTGACCGTGCGGATGAGCATGCGGAGAGCCAGCGACGTGGTG
CCCCGGCTGCAGAGACAGGTCGGAACCGACAAGGACTACTTCACCCACGAGGCCAGCACCGACAGCACCA
CCGCCAGCCCCACCAGAGTGGGCAATACCAGAGCCTCCGCCGTGCCCTTCCTGACCGAGGACGAGGATGT
GTGGCGCTACGCCGTGTCCCTGAAGGCCAAGGGCGACAGCAGCATCCACTACAAGGGCTTCAACGGCGGC
AACGGCTACAGCCTGTGCTGTGCCGCCCTGGAAGAGGCCGACTGCGCCTGGATGACCCCCCAGAAGGGCG
ACAAGGACCTGGACTGCGACGAGGACGTGGACGTCCGCTTTGCCCCTCAGCGGGGCAGAGTGCTGAGAGG
CTGCCCCCTGCCTTTCCCAGCCCCTAGATCTGCCGGCGACGGCGTGTTCGGAGCCTCTGCTGGCGCCAGA
GTGCTGCTGACCGACCTGGATGAGGGCGAGGGCTCTGGCGTGTTCCACGCCGTGATCACCAAGCCCCTGC
ACAGATTCGTGGAAGGCCCCTGGGAAGTGATGGTGCAGATGTGGCGGCGGAGACAGCACATGCCTAGAGT
GGGCCGCGAGGACAGCCTGAGCGTGCCCGCCGATCACAGCATCGAGGCCGAGGTGCTGGGCCGGATCATG
GTGCCCTTCACCCTGAACCTGACCGAGCTGCAGAAGCAGGGCAGAATCACCCAGATGCCCAGCATGGCCC
TGACAGTGGAAGATGTGGCCGACGTGGCCCAGGCCGCTGGCGAGAAAGCTGCCGATGAAGCCGGCGACCT
GGGCGCGCCCGGCAGCCTGCACCACATCCTGGACGCCCAGAAGATGCTGTGGAACCACAGGGACAGGAAC
CTGCCTCCTCTGGCCCCTCTGGGCCCCCACCACCATCACCACCATTGAGTCTAGACACGTGATTAATTAA
GGATCCCCCGACCTCGACCTCTGGCTAATAAAGGAAATTTATTTTCATTGCAATAGTGTGTTGGAATTTT
TTGTGTCTCTCACTCGGAAGGACATATGGGAGGGCAAATCATTTGGTCGAGATCCCTCGGAGATCTCTAG
CTAGAGGATCGATCCCCGCCCCGGACGAACTAAACCTGACTACGACATCTCTGCCCCTTCTTCGCGGGGC
AGTGCATGTAATCCCTTCAGTTGGTTGGTACAACTTGCCAACTGGGCCCTGTTCCACATGTGACACGGGG
GGGGACCAAACACAAAGGGGTTCTCTGACTGTAGTTGACATCCTTATAAATGGATGTGCACATTTGCCAA
CACTGAGTGGCTTTCATCCTGGAGCAGACTTTGCAGTCTGTGGACTGCAACACAACATTGCCTTTATGTG
TAACTCTTGGCTGAAGCTCTTACACCAATGCTGGGGGACATGTACCTCCCAGGGGCCCAGGAAGACTACG
GGAGGCTACACCAACGTCAATCAGAGGGGCCTGTGTAGCTACCGATAAGCGGACCCTCAAGAGGGCATTA
GCAATAGTGTTTATAAGGCCCCCTTGTTAACCCTAAACGGGTAGCATATGCTTCCCGGGTAGTAGTATAT
ACTATCCAGACTAACCCTAATTCAATAGCATATGTTACCCAACGGGAAGCATATGCTATCGAATTAGGGT
TAGTAAAAGGGTCCTAAGGAACAGCGATATCTCCCACCCCATGAGCTGTCACGGTTTTATTTACATGGGG
TCAGGATTCCACGAGGGTAGTGAACCATTTTAGTCACAAGGGCAGTGGCTGAAGATCAAGGAGCGGGCAG
TGAACTCTCCTGAATCTTCGCCTGCTTCTTCATTCTCCTTCGTTTAGCTAATAGAATAACTGCTGAGTTG
TGAACAGTAAGGTGTATGTGAGGTGCTCGAAAACAAGGTTTCAGGTGACGCCCCCAGAATAAAATTTGGA
CGGGGGGTTCAGTGGTGGCATTGTGCTATGACACCAATATAACCCTCACAAACCCCTTGGGCAATAAATA
CTAGTGTAGGAATGAAACATTCTGAATATCTTTAACAATAGAAATCCATGGGGTGGGGACAAGCCGTAAA
GACTGGATGTCCATCTCACACGAATTTATGGCTATGGGCAACACATAATCCTAGTGCAATATGATACTGG
GGTTATTAAGATGTGTCCCAGGCAGGGACCAAGACAGGTGAACCATGTTGTTACACTCTATTTGTAACAA
GGGGAAAGAGAGTGGACGCCGACAGCAGCGGACTCCACTGGTTGTCTCTAACACCCCCGAAAATTAAACG
GGGCTCCACGCCAATGGGGCCCATAAACAAAGACAAGTGGCCACTCTTTTTTTTGAAATTGTGGAGTGGG
GGCACGCGTCAGCCCCCACACGCCGCCCTGCGGTTTTGGACTGTAAAATAAGGGTGTAATAACTTGGCTG
ATTGTAACCCCGCTAACCACTGCGGTCAAACCACTTGCCCACAAAACCACTAATGGCACCCCGGGGAATA
CCTGCATAAGTAGGTGGGCGGGCCAAGATAGGGGCGCGATTGCTGCGATCTGGAGGACAAATTACACACA
CTTGCGCCTGAGCGCCAAGCACAGGGTTGTTGGTCCTCATATTCACGAGGTCGCTGAGAGCACGGTGGGC
TAATGTTGCCATGGGTAGCATATACTACCCAAATATCTGGATAGCATATGCTATCCTAATCTATATCTGG
GTAGCATAGGCTATCCTAATCTATATCTGGGTAGCATATGCTATCCTAATCTATATCTGGGTAGTATATG
CTATCCTAATTTATATCTGGGTAGCATAGGCTATCCTAATCTATATCTGGGTAGCATATGCTATCCTAAT
CTATATCTGGGTAGTATATGCTATCCTAATCTGTATCCGGGTAGCATATGCTATCCTAATAGAGATTAGG
GTAGTATATGCTATCCTAATTTATATCTGGGTAGCATATACTACCCAAATATCTGGATAGCATATGCTAT
CCTAATCTATATCTGGGTAGCATATGCTATCCTAATCTATATCTGGGTAGCATAGGCTATCCTAATCTAT
ATCTGGGTAGCATATGCTATCCTAATCTATATCTGGGTAGTATATGCTATCCTAATTTATATCTGGGTAG
CATAGGCTATCCTAATCTATATCTGGGTAGCATATGCTATCCTAATCTATATCTGGGTAGTATATGCTAT
CCTAATCTGTATCCGGGTAGCATATGCTATCCTCATGATAAGCTGTCAAACATGAGAATTTTCTTGAAGA
CGAAAGGGCCTCGTGATACGCCTATTTTTATAGGTTAATGTCATGATAATAATGGTTTCTTAGACGTCAG
GTGGCACTTTTCGGGGAAATGTGCGCGGAACCCCTATTTGTTTATTTTTCTAAATACATTCAAATATGTA
TCCGCTCATGAGACAATAACCCTGATAAATGCTTCAATAATATTGAAAAAGGAAGAGTATGAGTATTCAA
CATTTCCGTGTCGCCCTTATTCCCTTTTTTGCGGCATTTTGCCTTCCTGTTTTTGCTCACCCAGAAACGC
TGGTGAAAGTAAAAGATGCTGAAGATCAGTTGGGTGCACGAGTGGGTTACATCGAACTGGATCTCAACAG
CGGTAAGATCCTTGAGAGTTTTCGCCCCGAAGAACGTTTTCCAATGATGAGCACTTTTAAAGTTCTGCTA
TGTGGCGCGGTATTATCCCGTGTTGACGCCGGGCAAGAGCAACTCGGTCGCCGCATACACTATTCTCAGA
ATGACTTGGTTGAGTACTCACCAGTCACAGAAAAGCATCTTACGGATGGCATGACAGTAAGAGAATTATG
CAGTGCTGCCATAACCATGAGTGATAACACTGCGGCCAACTTACTTCTGACAACGATCGGAGGACCGAAG
GAGCTAACCGCTTTTTTGCACAACATGGGGGATCATGTAACTCGCCTTGATCGTTGGGAACCGGAGCTGA
ATGAAGCCATACCAAACGACGAGCGTGACACCACGATGCCTGCAGCAATGGCAACAACGTTGCGCAAACT
ATTAACTGGCGAACTACTTACTCTAGCTTCCCGGCAACAATTAATAGACTGGATGGAGGCGGATAAAGTT
GCAGGACCACTTCTGCGCTCGGCCCTTCCGGCTGGCTGGTTTATTGCTGATAAATCTGGAGCCGGTGAGC
GTGGGTCTCGCGGTATCATTGCAGCACTGGGGCCAGATGGTAAGCCCTCCCGTATCGTAGTTATCTACAC
GACGGGGAGTCAGGCAACTATGGATGAACGAAATAGACAGATCGCTGAGATAGGTGCCTCACTGATTAAG
CATTGGTAACTGTCAGACCAAGTTTACTCATATATACTTTAGATTGATTTAAAACTTCATTTTTAATTTA
AAAGGATCTAGGTGAAGATCCTTTTTGATAATCTCATGACCAAAATCCCTTAACGTGAGTTTTCGTTCCA
CTGAGCGTCAGACCCCGTAGAAAAGATCAAAGGATCTTCTTGAGATCCTTTTTTTCTGCGCGTAATCTGC
TGCTTGCAAACAAAAAAACCACCGCTACCAGCGGTGGTTTGTTTGCCGGATCAAGAGCTACCAACTCTTT
TTCCGAAGGTAACTGGCTTCAGCAGAGCGCAGATACCAAATACTGTTCTTCTAGTGTAGCCGTAGTTAGG
CCACCACTTCAAGAACTCTGTAGCACCGCCTACATACCTCGCTCTGCTAATCCTGTTACCAGTGGCTGCT
GCCAGTGGCGATAAGTCGTGTCTTACCGGGTTGGACTCAAGACGATAGTTACCGGATAAGGCGCAGCGGT
CGGGCTGAACGGGGGGTTCGTGCACACAGCCCAGCTTGGAGCGAACGACCTACACCGAACTGAGATACCT
ACAGCGTGAGCTATGAGAAAGCGCCACGCTTCCCGAAGGGAGAAAGGCGGACAGGTATCCGGTAAGCGGC
AGGGTCGGAACAGGAGAGCGCACGAGGGAGCTTCCAGGGGGAAACGCCTGGTATCTTTATAGTCCTGTCG
GGTTTCGCCACCTCTGACTTGAGCGTCGATTTTTGTGATGCTCGTCAGGGGGGCGGAGCCTATGGAAAAA
CGCCAGCAACGCGGCCTTTTTACGGTTCCTGGCCTTTTGCTGGCCTTTTGCTCACATGTTCTTTCCTGCG
TTATCCCCTGATTCTGTGGATAACCGTATTACCGCCTTTGAGTGAGCTGATACCGCTCGCCGCAGCCGAA
CGACCGAGCGCAGCGAGTCAGTGAGCGAGGAAGCGGAAGAGCGCCCAATACGCAAACCGCCTCTCCCCGC
GCGTTGGCCGATTCATTAATGCAGCTGGCACGACAGGTTTCCCGACTGGAAAGCGGGCAGTGAGCGCAAC
GCAATTAATGTGAGTTAGCTCACTCATTAGGCACCCCAGGCTTTACACTTTATGCTTCCGGCTCGTATGT
TGTGTGGAATTGTGAGCGGATAACAATTTCACACAGGAAACAGCTATGACCATGATTACGCCAAGCTCTA
GCTAGAGGTCGACCAATTCTCATGTTTGACAGCTTATCATCGCAGATCCGGGCAACGTTGTTGCCATTGC
TGCAGGCGCAGAACTGGTAGGTATGGAAGATCTATACATTGAATCAATATTGGCAATTAGCCATATTAGT
CATTGGTTATATAGCATAAATCAATATTGGCTATTGGCCATTGCATACGTTGTATCTATATCATAATATG
TACATTTATATTGGCTCATGTCCAATATGACCGCCATGTTGACATTGATTATTGACTAGTTATTAATAGT
AATCAATTACGGGGTCATTAGTTCATAGCCCATATATGGAGTTCCGCGTTACATAACTTACGGTAAATGG
CCCGCCTGGCTGACCGCCCAACGACCCCCGCCCATTGACGTCAATAATGACGTATGTTCCCATAGTAACG
CCAATAGGGACTTTCCATTGACGTCAATGGGTGGAGTATTTACGGTAAACTGCCCACTTGGCAGTACATC
AAGTGTATCATATGCCAAGTCCGCCCCCTATTGACGTCAATGACGGTAAATGGCCCGCCTGGCATTATGC
CCAGTACATGACCTTACGGGACTTTCCTACTTGGCAGTACATCTACGTATTAGTCATCGCTATTACCATG
Features (pLannotate 1.2.2; 17 found; start..end, strand, type, name):
      2..201     +  promoter       CMV promoter: human cytomegalovirus (CMV) immediate early promoter
    269..307     +  misc_feature   Ad SA (fragment): adenovirus major late transcript splice acceptor (Friedrich and Soriano, 1991)
    340..549     -  CDS            PTP (fragment): TERM_ADE02 - Experimental evidence at protein level: Swiss-Prot protein existence level 1. Protein covalently bound to the viral DNA that acts as a primer for viral genomic replication by DNA strand displacement. Assembles on the viral origin of replication in an initiation complex with viral polymerase, DBP, host NFIA and host POU2F1/OCT1. During initiation, the polymerase covalently couples the first dCTP with Ser- 580 of pTP. The terminal protein stimulates the template activity over 20 fold compared to protein-free templates. Neo-synthesized viral genomes are linked to two preterminal prot
    580..669     +  intron         chimeric intron (fragment): chimera between introns from adenovirus and immunoglobulin heavy chain genes
    688..734     +  CDS            IgH signal sequence (fragment): signal sequence from the mouse immunoglobulin heavy chain variable region
   1987..2042    +  polyA_signal   β-globin poly(A) signal: rabbit β-globin polyadenylation signal (Gil and Proudfoot, 1987)
   2556..4237    -  rep_origin     oriP (fragment): Epstein-Barr virus oriP replication origin (Yates et al., 2000)
   4364..4468    +  promoter       AmpR promoter: bla
   4469..5329    +  CDS            AmpR: β-lactamase; bla; confers resistance to ampicillin, carbenicillin, and related antibiotics
   5500..6088    +  rep_origin     ori: high-copy-number ColE1/pMB1/pBR322/pUC origin of replication
   6271..6363    +  CDS            lacI (fragment): lac repressor; lacI; The lac repressor binds to the lac operator to inhibit transcription in E. coli. This inhibition can be relieved by adding lactose or isopropyl-β-D-thiogalactopyranoside (IPTG).
   6376..6397    +  protein_bind   CAP binding site: CAP binding activates transcription in the presence of cAMP. E. coli catabolite activator protein
   6412..6442    +  promoter       lac promoter: promoter for the E. coli lac operon
   6450..6466    +  protein_bind   lac operator: The lac repressor binds to the lac operator to inhibit transcription in E. coli. This inhibition can be relieved by adding lactose or isopropyl-β-D-thiogalactopyranoside (IPTG). lac repressor encoded by lacI
   6536..6552    +  promoter       tet promoter (fragment): E. coli promoter for tetracycline efflux protein gene
   6562..6587    -  CDS            bla(M) (fragment): β-lactamase lacking the signal sequence; bla(M); allows cytosolic expression of β-lactamase
   6761..7140    +  enhancer       CMV enhancer: human cytomegalovirus immediate early enhancer
