[The description below was written by a language model from this plasmid's Addgene catalogue record and pLannotate feature annotations shown in this document.]
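Description:
D11_Ld_211610 is a mammalian expression plasmid built on the pTT3 backbone and designed to produce the ectodomain of a Leishmania donovani protein as a secreted recombinant product. The insert, about 1 kb, encodes a conserved hypothetical protein (LDPBK_211610) and carries a C-terminal biotinylation sequence followed by a His tag. In bacteria the 7.1 kb plasmid is maintained through a high-copy ColE1/pUC-type origin and selected with ampicillin via the bla gene. Short lac, tet and lacI-derived fragments in the backbone appear to be cloning remnants with no evident role in expression.

Transcription is driven by the human CMV immediate-early enhancer and promoter, which span the numbering origin of the circular sequence. Downstream lie adenovirus-derived leader and splice sequences and a chimeric intron fragment; the antisense "PTP" hit in this region most likely reflects the adenoviral leader rather than a genuine coding sequence. A mouse immunoglobulin heavy-chain signal sequence begins the open reading frame and would direct the fusion protein into the secretory pathway. The parasite ectodomain and its tags are not annotated in the feature table, but they presumably occupy the unannotated interval between the signal peptide and the rabbit β-globin polyadenylation signal. An Epstein-Barr virus oriP fragment allows episomal retention and higher yields in cells that express EBNA1, although the record does not name a specific cell line.

The tags suit capture of the soluble protein on streptavidin after biotinylation and purification by nickel affinity. The plasmid belongs to a collection associated with a systematic study of L. donovani cell surface and secreted proteins.
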