Addgene plasmid #135827: D11_Ld_211610
Purpose: Expression of Leishmania donovani ectodomain in mammalian cells
Depositing lab: Gavin Wright. Depositing organization: Wellcome Sanger Institute. Publication: Systematic identification of genes encoding cell surface and secreted proteins that are essential for in vitro growth and infection in Leishmania donovani. Roberts AJ, Ong HB, Clare S, Brandt C, Harcourt K, Franssen SU, Cotton JA, Muller-Sienerth N, Wright GJ. PLoS Pathog. 2022 Feb 24;18(2):e1010364. doi: 10.1371/journal.ppat.1010364. eCollection 2022 Feb. PubMed 35202447.
Backbone
  Vector backbone: pTT3
  Backbone manufacturer: Yves Durocher, NRC
  Backbone size w/o insert (bp): 6132
  Vector type: Mammalian Expression
Growth in bacteria
  Bacterial resistance: Ampicillin, 100 μg/mL
  Growth temperature: 37°C
  Growth strain: DH5alpha
  Copy number: High Copy
Gene/Insert
  Gene/Insert name: hypothetical protein, conserved (alt name: LDPBK_211610)
  Species: Leishmania donovani
  Insert size (bp): 1008
  Tag / fusion protein: biotinylation sequence and His tag (C terminal on insert)
  Cloning method: Unknown
Terms and licenses: Academic/Nonprofit Terms; Industry Terms: Not Available to Industry
How to cite: D11_Ld_211610 was a gift from Gavin Wright (Addgene plasmid # 135827 ; http://n2t.net/addgene:135827 ; RRID:Addgene_135827)
